>Addgene plasmid #61190 | pCMB-TPr | depositor full sequence | sequence record 100499 | pCMB-TPr sequence 11236 bps
ATTCGGGCACGAACCCAGTGGACATAAGCCTCGTTCGGTTCGTAAGCTGTAATGCAAGTAGCGTAACTGC
CGTCACGCAACTGGTCCAGAACCTTGACCGAACGCAGCGGTGGTAACGGCGCAGTGGCGGTTTTCATGGC
TTCTTGTTATGACATGTTTTTTTGGGGTACAGTCTATGCCTCGGGCATCCAAGCAGCAAGCGCGTTACGC
CGTGGGTCGATGTTTGATGTTATGGAGCAGCAACGATGTTACGCAGCAGGGCAGTCGCCCTAAAACAAAG
TTAAACATCATGGGGGAAGCGGTGATCGCCGAAGTATCGACTCAACTATCAGAGGTAGTTGGCGTCATCG
AGCGCCATCTCGAACCGACGTTGCTGGCCGTACATTTGTACGGCTCCGCAGTGGATGGCGGCCTGAAGCC
ACACAGTGATATTGATTTGCTGGTTACGGTGACCGTAAGGCTTGATGAAACAACGCGGCGAGCTTTGATC
AACGACCTTTTGGAAACTTCGGCTTCCCCTGGAGAGAGCGAGATTCTCCGCGCTGTAGAAGTCACCATTG
TTGTGCACGACGACATCATTCCGTGGCGTTATCCAGCTAAGCGCGAACTGCAATTTGGAGAATGGCAGCG
CAATGACATTCTTGCAGGTATCTTCGAGCCAGCCACGATCGACATTGATCTGGCTATCTTGCTGACAAAA
GCAAGAGAACATAGCGTTGCCTTGGTAGGTCCAGCGGCGGAGGAACTCTTTGATCCGGTTCCTGAACAGG
ATCTATTTGAGGCGCTAAATGAAACCTTAACGCTATGGAACTCGCCGCCCGACTGGGCTGGCGATGAGCG
AAATGTAGTGCTTACGTTGTCCCGCATTTGGTACAGCGCAGTAACCGGCAAAATCGCGCCGAAGGATGTC
GCTGCCGACTGGGCAATGGAGCGCCTGCCGGCCCAGTATCAGCCCGTCATACTTGAAGCTAGACAGGCTT
ATCTTGGACAAGAAGAAGATCGCTTGGCCTCGCGCGCAGATCAGTTGGAAGAATTTGTCCACTACGTGAA
AGGCGAGATCACCAAGGTAGTCGGCAAATAATGTCTAGCTAGAAATTCGTTCAAGCCGACGCCGCTTCGC
CGGCGTTAACTCAAGCGATTAGATGCACTAAGCACATAATTGCTCACAGCCAAACTATCAGGTCAAGTCT
GCTTTTATTATTTTTAAGCGTGCATAATAAGCCCTACACAAATTGGGAGATATATCATGCATGACCAAAA
TCCCTTAACGTGAGTTTTCGTTCCACTGAGCGTCAGACCCCGTAGAAAAGATCAAAGGATCTTCTTGAGA
TCCTTTTTTTCTGCGCGTAATCTGCTGCTTGCAAACAAAAAAACCACCGCTACCAGCGGTGGTTTGTTTG
CCGGATCAAGAGCTACCAACTCTTTTTCCGAAGGTAACTGGCTTCAGCAGAGCGCAGATACCAAATACTG
TCCTTCTAGTGTAGCCGTAGTTAGGCCACCACTTCAAGAACTCTGTAGCACCGCCTACATACCTCGCTCT
GCTAATCCTGTTACCAGTGGCTGCTGCCAGTGGCGATAAGTCGTGTCTTACCGGGTTGGACTCAAGACGA
TAGTTACCGGATAAGGCGCAGCGGTCGGGCTGAACGGGGGGTTCGTGCACACAGCCCAGCTTGGAGCGAA
CGACCTACACCGAACTGAGATACCTACAGCGTGAGCTATGAGAAAGCGCCACGCTTCCCGAAGGGAGAAA
GGCGGACAGGTATCCGGTAAGCGGCAGGGTCGGAACAGGAGAGCGCACGAGGGAGCTTCCAGGGGGAAAC
GCCTGGTATCTTTATAGTCCTGTCGGGTTTCGCCACCTCTGACTTGAGCGTCGATTTTTGTGATGCTCGT
CAGGGGGGCGGAGCCTATGGAAAAACGCCAGCAACGCGGCCTTTTTACGGTTCCTGGCCTTTTGCTGGCC
TTTTGCTCACATGTTCTTTCCTGCGTTATCCCCTGATTCTGTGGATAACCGTATTACCGCCTTTGAGTGA
GCTGATACCGCTCGCCGCAGCCGAACGACCGAGCGCAGCGAGTCAGTGAGCGAGGAAGCGGAAGAGCGCC
TGATGCGGTATTTTCTCCTTACGCATCTGTGCGGTATTTCACACCGCATATGGTGCACTCTCAGTACAAT
CTGCTCTGATGCCGCATAGTTAAGCCAGTATACACTCCGCTATCGCTACGTGACTGGGTCATGGCTGCGC
CCCGACACCCGCCAACACCCGCTGACGCGCCCTGACGGGCTTGTCTGCTCCCGGCATCCGCTTACAGACA
AGCTGTGACCGTCTCCGGGAGCTGCATGTGTCAGAGGTTTTCACCGTCATCACCGAAACGCGCGAGGCAG
GGTGCCTTGATGTGGGCGCCGGCGGTCGAGTGGCGACGGCGCGGCTTGTCCGCGCCCTGGTAGATTGCCT
GGCCGTAGGCCAGCCATTTTTGAGCGGCCAGCGGCCGCGATAGGCCGACGCGAAGCGGCGGGGCGTAGGG
AGCGCAGCGACCGAAGGGTAGGCGCTTTTTGCAGCTCTTCGGCTGTGCGCTGGCCAGACAGTTATGCACA
GGCCAGGCGGGTTTTAAGAGTTTTAATAAGTTTTAAAGAGTTTTAGGCGGAAAAATCGCCTTTTTTCTCT
TTTATATCAGTCACTTACATGTGTGACCGGTTCCCAATGTACGGCTTTGGGTTCCCAATGTACGGGTTCC
GGTTCCCAATGTACGGCTTTGGGTTCCCAATGTACGTGCTATCCACAGGAAAGAGACCTTTTCGACCTTT
TTCCCCTGCTAGGGCAATTTGCCCTAGCATCTGCTCCGTACATTAGGAACCGGCGGATGCTTCGCCCTCG
ATCAGGTTGCGGTAGCGCATGACTAGGATCGGGCCAGCCTGCCCCGCCTCCTCCTTCAAATCGTACTCCG
GCAGGTCATTTGACCCGATCAGCTTGCGCACGGTGAAACAGAACTTCTTGAACTCTCCGGCGCTGCCACT
GCGTTCGTAGATCGTCTTGAACAACCATCTGGCTTCTGCCTTGCCTGCGGCGCGGCGTGCCAGGCGGTAG
AGAAAACGGCCGATGCCGGGATCGATCAAAAAGTAATCGGGGTGAACCGTCAGCACGTCCGGGTTCTTGC
CTTCTGTGATCTCGCGGTACATCCAATCAGCTAGCTCGATCTCGATGTACTCCGGCCGCCCGGTTTCGCT
CTTTACGATCTTGTAGCGGCTAATCAAGGCTTCACCCTCGGATACCGTCACCAGGCGGCCGTTCTTGGCC
TTCTTCGTACGCTGCATGGCAACGTGCGTGGTGTTTAACCGAATGCAGGTTTCTACCAGGTCGTCTTTCT
GCTTTCCGCCATCGGCTCGCCGGCAGAACTTGAGTACGTCCGCAACGTGTGGACGGAACACGCGGCCGGG
CTTGTCTCCCTTCCCTTCCCGGTATCGGTTCATGGATTCGGTTAGATGGGAAACCGCCATCAGTACCAGG
TCGTAATCCCACACACTGGCCATGCCGGCCGGCCCTGCGGAAACCTCTACGTGCCCGTCTGGAAGCTCGT
AGCGGATCACCTCGCCAGCTCGTCGGTCACGCTTCGACAGACGGAAAACGGCCACGTCCATGATGCTGCG
ACTATCGCGGGTGCCCACGTCATAGAGCATCGGAACGAAAAAATCTGGTTGCTCGTCGCCCTTGGGCGGC
TTCCTAATCGACGGCGCACCGGCTGCCGGCGGTTGCCGGGATTCTTTGCGGATTCGATCAGCGGCCGCTT
GCCACGATTCACCGGGGCGTGCTTCTGCCTCGATGCGTTGCCGCTGGGCGGCCTGCGCGGCCTTCAACTT
CTCCACCAGGTCATCACCCAGCGCCGCGCCGATTTGTACCGGGCCGGATGGTTTGCGACCGTCACGCCGA
TTCCTCGGGCTTGGGGGTTCCAGTGCCATTGCAGGGCCGGCAGACAACCCAGCCGCTTACGCCTGGCCAA
CCGCCCGTTCCTCCACACATGGGGCATTCCACGGCGTCGGTGCCTGGTTGTTCTTGATTTTCCATGCCGC
CTCCTTTAGCCGCTAAAATTCATCTACTCATTTATTCATTTGCTCATTTACTCTGGTAGCTGCGCGATGT
ATTCAGATAGCAGCTCGGTAATGGTCTTGCCTTGGCGTACCGCGTACATCTTCAGCTTGGTGTGATCCTC
CGCCGGCAACTGAAAGTTGACCCGCTTCATGGCTGGCGTGTCTGCCAGGCTGGCCAACGTTGCAGCCTTG
CTGCTGCGTGCGCTCGGACGGCCGGCACTTAGCGTGTTTGTGCTTTTGCTCATTTTCTCTTTACCTCATT
AACTCAAATGAGTTTTGATTTAATTTCAGCGGCCAGCGCCTGGACCTCGCGGGCAGCGTCGCCCTCGGGT
TCTGATTCAAGAACGGTTGTGCCGGCGGCGGCAGTGCCTGGGTAGCTCACGCGCTGCGTGATACGGGACT
CAAGAATGGGCAGCTCGTACCCGGCCAGCGCCTCGGCAACCTCACCGCCGATGCGCGTGCCTTTGATCGC
CCGCGACACGACAAAGGCCGCTTGTAGCCTTCCATCCGTGACCTCAATGCGCTGCTTAACCAGCTCCACC
AGGTCGGCGGTGGCCCATATGTCGTAAGGGCTTGGCTGCACCGGAATCAGCACGAAGTCGGCTGCCTTGA
TCGCGGACACAGCCAAGTCCGCCGCCTGGGGCGCTCCGTCGATCACTACGAAGTCGCGCCGGCCGATGGC
CTTCACGTCGCGGTCAATCGTCGGGCGGTCGATGCCGACAACGGTTAGCGGTTGATCTTCCCGCACGGCC
GCCCAATCGCGGGCACTGCCCTGGGGATCGGAATCGACTAACAGAACATCGGCCCCGGCGAGTTGCAGGG
CGCGGGCTAGATGGGTTGCGATGGTCGTCTTGCCTGACCCGCCTTTCTGGTTAAGTACAGCGATAACCTT
CATGCGTTCCCCTTGCGTATTTGTTTATTTACTCATCGCATCATATACGCAGCGACCGCATGACGCAAGC
TGTTTTACTCAAATACACATCACCTTTTTAGACGGCGGCGCTCGGTTTCTTCAGCGGCCAAGCTGGCCGG
CCAGGCCGCCAGCTTGGCATCAGACAAACCGGCCAGGATTTCATGCAGCCGCACGGTTGAGACGTGCGCG
GGCGGCTCGAACACGTACCCGGCCGCGATCATCTCCGCCTCGATCTCTTCGGTAATGAAAAACGGTTCGT
CCTGGCCGTCCTGGTGCGGTTTCATGCTTGTTCCTCTTGGCGTTCATTCTCGGCGGCCGCCAGGGCGTCG
GCCTCGGTCAATGCGTCCTCACGGAAGGCACCGCGCCGCCTGGCCTCGGTGGGCGTCACTTCCTCGCTGC
GCTCAAGTGCGCGGTACAGGGTCGAGCGATGCACGCCAAGCAGTGCAGCCGCCTCTTTCACGGTGCGGCC
TTCCTGGTCGATCAGCTCGCGGGCGTGCGCGATCTGTGCCGGGGTGAGGGTAGGGCGGGGGCCAAACTTC
ACGCCTCGGGCCTTGGCGGCCTCGCGCCCGCTCCGGGTGCGGTCGATGATTAGGGAACGCTCGAACTCGG
CAATGCCGGCGAACACGGTCAACACCATGCGGCCGGCCGGCGTGGTGGTGTCGGCCCACGGCTCTGCCAG
GCTACGCAGGCCCGCGCCGGCCTCCTGGATGCGCTCGGCAATGTCCAGTAGGTCGCGGGTGCTGCGGGCC
AGGCGGTCTAGCCTGGTCACTGTCACAACGTCGCCAGGGCGTAGGTGGTCAAGCATCCTGGCCAGCTCCG
GGCGGTCGCGCCTGGTGCCGGTGATCTTCTCGGAAAACAGCTTGGTGCAGCCGGCCGCGTGCAGTTCGGC
CCGTTGGTTGGTCAAGTCCTGGTCGTCGGTGCTGACGCGGGCATAGCCCAGCAGGCCAGCGGCGGCGCTC
TTGTTCATGGCGTAATGTCTCCGGTTCTAGTCGCAAGTATTCTACTTTATGCGACTAAAACACGCGACAA
GAAAACGCCAGGAAAAGGGCAGGGCGGCAGCCTGTCGCGTAACTTAGGACTTGTGCGACATGTCGTTTTC
AGAAGACGGCTGCACTGAACGTCAGAAGCCGACTGCACTATAGCAGCGGAGGGGTTGGATCAAAGTACTT
TGATCCCGAGGGGAACCCTGTGGTTGGCATGCACATACAAATGGACGAACGGATAAACCTTTTCACGCCC
TTTTAAATATCCGTTATTCTAATAAACGCTCTTTTCTCTTAGGTTTACCCGCCAATATATCCTGTCAAAC
ACTGATAGTTTAAACTGAAGGCGGGAAACGACAATCTGATCCAAGCTCAAGCTAAGCTTGGGCCCGAGCG
GATAACAATTTCACACAGGAAACAGCTATGACCATGATTACGCCAAGCTATCAACTTTGTATAGAAAAGT
TGGAGAGAGGGAGATGTGTTTTTAAGGAGCTATAGAAGGATACAATACCGCTTCTTTGATTGGTATTCTA
ACTCAATGCGTTGCTTAAGAGTTGGTTAATCTATTTGAAATGTTGCGATTATAGTAGATCTTGTGCTCCC
ATCTTTAATATATCTTTTACACTTACTCCTTAGTTATACAAACATTAAACATCATAACTTCTAAGGTAAT
TGATACGTGCCAAATTTTCTAAACTCCATTAAATTTGGTTTGAAAGAAATTTCATGAAATTCCTCTAGTT
CGTTATAAATATTAGATAATTAGGTTTTGAGTAGCATTGTAGCTACCATGACCTATTTCCATTACATTTG
TAGGTTTAAAAGATCAAAGATGACTTGGGGTATCAATTAACGAGTGAGCATATATGCGAGCAAGGAAAGA
GATAAGTCAGAGTGTTTAAGGAAAGCAAGGCAAGAAAATTCACTTAGGGAGCCAAAACAAGGTCAATACT
CGATTACATCTCTAATTTAAGCTTGAGAACTTGATATATTCGAGACTCCTCAAGTATTTGTACTCCAAGT
GTCAATACTCGATTACATCTCTAATTTTCCAAATAAAGAAACTCGTAAGAAACAAACATTATTTATGTGT
AAACTTTCTGCATGGAGACAACTCAATTATAACGAAGCCCGGAAGAGGAACTATATATACTGTTTCTATT
TCCCTTTGACACGGTCCACACTATATTGCATACTTGTTTACTGCCAAATAAAAACAAGTATGTCCACGTG
GTTAAATAAAAACAAAAGAAAACTTTCTTTTTGTTCAAGTGATAGAAAGTTTCTTTACATTAATATAAAA
TAATATAAGTGTATTCCAAAAAGGTAAAAAAAAAAATAATAAGTTGTGGAAATTCAACCTCGTCTTAGTA
AAAAGCCGACCAAATCCGGTAGCCGTTTATAATAGCAAACAAATATTCTATTATTGTTGTGACGATAAAA
TCAATACACCCACACATGACAACTATATATAGCCTAAGTTGATATGCACAATTCATCAAATCAAATCAAA
ACAATTACATTTGCTAACTTGCTATTCCTTTGATTGAGATTTTATTCTAGGAAATAAAATTTTGACACTC
ATTTTTTTAAAGTTAATTTCTACATTTAGAGAGAAATATTTTCCAAAATCAAATTTTGATCAAGCAAGTT
TGTACAAAAAAGCAGGCTTCATGCCGATCAGAAACATCGCCATTGGCCGTCCAGATGAAGCCACCCGTCC
CGATGCCTTAAAGGCGGCGTTGGCTGAGTTCATTTCAACTTTGATCTTTGTCGTCGCCGGTTCAGGCTCT
GGCATGGCTTTCAACAAGCTCACTGAAAACGGAGCCACCACTCCTTCTGGTCTCGTAGCTGCTGCAGTGG
CTCATGCCTTTGGACTCTTCGTCGCTGTCTCAGTTGGTGCCAACATCTCTGGTGGACACGTTAACCCTGC
CGTCACTTTCGGTGCTTTCATTGGTGGTAACATCACTCTCCTCCGTGGTATCCTCTACTGGATTGCTCAG
CTTCTCGGCTCCGTCGTCGCTTGCCTCATCCTTAAATTCGCCACCGGTGGCTTGGCTGTGCCGGCTTTTG
GTCTCTCTGCTGGAGTAGGAGTGTTGAACGCTTTCGTTTTCGAGATCGTGATGACATTCGGGCTTGTTTA
CACCGTCTACGCTACAGCCATTGACCCCAAAAACGGGAGTCTTGGAACAATTGCTCCCATCGCAATCGGT
TTCATTGTTGGAGCCAACATCTTAGCTGGAGGAGCTTTCTCTGGAGCCTCCATGAATCCCGCCGTGGCTT
TCGGACCAGCGGTGGTGAGCTGGACATGGACCAACCACTGGGTCTACTGGGCCGGACCTCTCGTCGGCGG
TGGAATCGCTGGACTCATCTACGAAGTTTTCTTCATCAACACCACACACGAGCAGCTCCCAACCACAGAC
TACGACCCAGCTTTCTTGTACAAAGTGGAAATGGTGAGCAAGGGCGAGGAGGATAACATGGCCATCATCA
AGGAGTTCATGCGCTTCAAGGTGCACATGGAGGGCTCCGTGAACGGCCACGAGTTCGAGATCGAGGGCGA
GGGCGAGGGCCGCCCCTACGAGGGCACCCAGACCGCCAAGCTGAAGGTGACCAAGGGTGGCCCCCTGCCC
TTCGCCTGGGACATCCTGTCCCCTCAGTTCATGTACGGCTCCAAGGCCTACGTGAAGCACCCCGCCGACA
TCCCCGACTACTTGAAGCTGTCCTTCCCCGAGGGCTTCAAGTGGGAGCGCGTGATGAACTTCGAGGACGG
CGGCGTGGTGACCGTGACCCAGGACTCCTCCCTGCAGGACGGCGAGTTCATCTACAAGGTGAAGCTGCGC
GGCACCAACTTCCCCTCCGACGGCCCCGTAATGCAGAAGAAGACCATGGGCTGGGAGGCCTCCTCCGAGC
GGATGTACCCCGAGGACGGCGCCCTGAAGGGCGAGATCAAGCAGAGGCTGAAGCTGAAGGACGGCGGCCA
CTACGACGCTGAGGTCAAGACCACCTACAAGGCCAAGAAGCCCGTGCAGCTGCCCGGCGCCTACAACGTC
AACATCAAGTTGGACATCACCTCCCACAACGAGGACTACACCATCGTGGAACAGTACGAACGCGCCGAGG
GCCGCCACTCCACCGGCGGCATGGACGAGCTGTACAAGTAAGCAACTTTATTATACATAGTTGATAATTC
ACTGGCCGTCGTTTTACAACGTCGTGACTGGGAAAACGATCTAACTGACTAGCCGCGGCCATGGCGGCCG
GGAGCGGCCATGCTAGAGTCCGCAAAAATCACCAGTCTCTCTCTACAAATCTATCTCTCTCTATTTTTCT
CCAGAATAATGTGTGAGTAGTTCCCAGATAAGGGAATTAGGGTTCTTATAGGGTTTCGCTCATGTGTTGA
GCATATAAGAAACCCTTAGTATGTATTTGTATTTGTAAAATACTTCTATCAATAAAATTTCTAATTCCTA
AAACCAAAATCCAGTGACCTGCAGGTCGACCATATGGGAGAGCTCGAATTATCATACATGAGAATTAAGG
GAGTCACGTTATGACCCCCGCCGATGACGCGGGACAAGCCGTTTTACGTTTGGAACTGACAGAACCGCAA
CGTTGAAGGAGCCACTCAGCCGCGGGTTTCTGGAGTTTAATGAGCTAAGCACATACGTCAGAAACCATTA
TTGCGCGTTCAAAAGTCGCCTAAGGTCACTATCAGCTAGCAAATATTTCTTGTCAAAAATGCTCCACTGA
CGTTCCATAAATTCCCCTCGGTATCCAATTAGAGTCTCATATTCACTCTCAACTCGATCGAGGCATGATT
GAACAAGATGGATTGCACGCAGGTTCTCCGGCCGCTTGGGTGGAGAGGCTATTCGGCTATGACTGGGCAC
AACAGACAATCGGCTGCTCTGATGCCGCCGTGTTCCGGCTGTCAGCGCAGGGGCGCCCGGTTCTTTTTGT
CAAGACCGACCTGTCCGGTGCCCTGAATGAACTCCAAGACGAGGCAGCGCGGCTATCGTGGCTGGCCACG
ACGGGCGTTCCTTGCGCAGCTGTGCTCGACGTTGTCACTGAAGCGGGAAGGGACTGGCTGCTATTGGGCG
AAGTGCCGGGGCAGGATCTCCTGTCATCTCACCTTGCTCCTGCCGAGAAAGTATCCATCATGGCTGATGC
AATGCGGCGGCTGCATACGCTTGATCCGGCTACCTGCCCATTCGACCACCAAGCGAAACATCGCATCGAG
CGAGCACGTACTCGGATGGAAGCCGGTCTTGTCGATCAGGATGATCTGGACGAAGAGCATCAGGGGCTCG
CGCCAGCCGAACTGTTCGCCAGGCTCAAGGCGCGGATGCCCGACGGCGAGGATCTCGTCGTGACCCACGG
CGATGCCTGCTTGCCGAATATCATGGTGGAAAATGGCCGCTTTTCTGGATTCATCGACTGTGGCCGGCTG
GGTGTGGCGGACCGCTATCAGGACATAGCGTTGGCTACCCGTGATATTGCTGAAGAGCTTGGCGGCGAAT
GGGCTGACCGCTTCCTCGTGCTTTACGGTATCGCCGCTCCCGATTCGCAGCGCATCGCCTTCTATCGCCT
TCTTGACGAGTTCTTCTGAGCGGGACTCTGGGGTTCGGACTCTAGCTAGAGTCAAGCAGATCGTTCAAAC
ATTTGGCAATAAAGTTTCTTAAGATTGAATCCTGTTGCCGGTCTTGCGATGATTATCATATAATTTCTGT
TGAATTACGTTAAGCATGTAATAATTAACATGTAATGCATGACGTTATTTATGAGATGGGTTTTTATGAT
TAGAGTCCCGCAATTATACATTTAATACGCGATAGAAAACAAAATATAGCGCGCAAACTAGGATAAATTA
TCGCGCGCGGTGTCATCTATGTTACTAGATCGACCGGCATGCAAGCTGATAATTCAATTCGGCGTTAATT
CAGTACATTAAAAACGTCCGCAATGTGTTATTAAGTTGTCTAAGCGTCAATTTGTTTACACCACAATATA
TCCTGCCACCAGCCAGCCAACAGCTCCCCGACCGGCAGCTCGGCACAAAATCACCACTCGATACAGGCAG
CCCATCAGTCCGGGACGGCGTCAGCGGGAGAGCCGTTGTAAGGCGGCAGACTTTGCTCATGTTACCGATG
CTATTCGGAAGAACGGCAACTAAGCTGCCGGGTTTGAAACACGGATGATCTCGCGGAGGGTAGCATGTTG
ATTGTAACGATGACAGAGCGTTGCTGCCTGTGATCA
Features (pLannotate 1.2.2; 22 found; start..end, strand, type, name):
    227..283     +  CDS            GmR (fragment): gentamycin acetyltransferase; aacC1; confers resistance to gentamycin
    294..1081    +  CDS            SmR (fragment): aminoglycoside adenylyltransferase (Murphy, 1985); aadA; confers resistance to spectinomycin and streptomycin
   1325..1913    +  rep_origin     ori: high-copy-number ColE1/pMB1/pBR322/pUC origin of replication
   2099..2239    -  misc_feature   bom: basis of mobility region from pBR322
   2341..2380    -  CDS            rop (fragment): Rop protein, which maintains plasmids at low copy number; rop
   2583..2777    -  rep_origin     pVS1 oriV: origin of replication for the Pseudomonas plasmid pVS1 (Heeb et al., 2000)
   2843..3911    -  CDS            pVS1 RepA (fragment): replication protein from the Pseudomonas plasmid pVS1 (Heeb et al., 2000)
   4344..4973    -  CDS            pVS1 StaA: stability protein from the Pseudomonas plasmid pVS1 (Heeb et al., 2000)
   5533..5934    -  CDS            Y4CG_SINFN (fragment): Protein inferred from homology: Swiss-Prot protein existence level 3. From Sinorhizobium fredii (strain NBRC 101917 / NGR234).
   6273..6297    -  misc_feature   RB T-DNA repeat: right border repeat from nopaline C58 T-DNA
   6422..6442    +  protein_bind   attB4: mutant version of attB; core recombination site for the Gateway® BP reaction BP Clonase™
   7625..7645    +  protein_bind   attB1: mutant version of attB; core recombination site for the Gateway® BP reaction BP Clonase™
   7651..8403    +  CDS            TIP1-1: TIP11_ARATH - Also known as AQP.1. Experimental evidence at protein level: Swiss-Prot protein existence level 1. Water channel required to facilitate the transport of water, diffusion of amino acids and/or peptides from the vacuolar compartment to the cytoplasm. Does not promote glycerol permeability. May play a role in the control of cell turgor and cell expansion. Its function is impaired by Hg(2+). May be involved in a vesicle-based metabolite routing through or between pre-vacuolar compartments and the central vacuole. Transports urea in yeast cells in a pH-independent manner. Transports H
   8408..8428    -  protein_bind   attB2: mutant version of attB; core recombination site for the Gateway® BP reaction BP Clonase™
   8431..9138    +  CDS            mCherry: mCherry is a basic (constitutively fluorescent) red fluorescent protein published in 2004, derived from Discosoma sp.. It is reported to be a very rapidly-maturing monomer with low acid sensitivity.
   9167..9207    +  CDS            lacZα (fragment): LacZα fragment of β-galactosidase; lacZ fragment
   9306..9465    +  polyA_signal   CaMV poly(A) signal (fragment): cauliflower mosaic virus polyadenylation signal
   9582..9761    +  promoter       NOS promoter: nopaline synthase promoter
   9795..10586   +  CDS            neo: KKA2_KLEPN - Also known as kan, nptII. Experimental evidence at protein level: Swiss-Prot protein existence level 1. Resistance to kanamycin, neomycin, paromomycin, ribostamycin, butirosin and gentamicin B. From Klebsiella pneumoniae.
  10629..10881   +  terminator     NOS terminator: nopaline synthase terminator and poly(A) signal
  10974..10998   -  misc_feature   LB T-DNA repeat: left border repeat from nopaline C58 T-DNA
  11236..137     -  CDS            int (fragment) (across the origin): INT2_ECOLX - Protein inferred from homology: Swiss-Prot protein existence level 3. Putative integrase believed to be involved in the insertion of antibiotic resistance genes into plasmids and transposons. From Escherichia coli.
