[The description below was written by a language model from this plasmid's Addgene catalogue record and pLannotate feature annotations shown in this document.]
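Description:
pCMB-TPr is a plant binary expression vector built on the pK7m34GW MultiSite Gateway destination backbone, designed for Agrobacterium-mediated delivery of a fluorescent tonoplast marker. In bacteria it is selected with spectinomycin through the aadA (SmR) gene and replicates from a high-copy ColE1/pUC-type origin. The pVS1 oriV, RepA and StaA functions provide replication and stable maintenance in Agrobacterium, and a pBR322 bom site is also present. Small annotated fragments of a gentamicin resistance gene, rop, an integrase and lacZα appear to be backbone remnants rather than functional parts.

The payload lies between the nopaline-type right and left T-DNA border repeats. Gateway recombination left attB4, attB1 and attB2 scars that mark the junctions of the assembled modules. The roughly 1.2 kb interval between attB4 and attB1 is not annotated in the feature table but corresponds in position to the MtBCP1 promoter named in the catalogue entry. It is followed by the 753 bp Arabidopsis TIP1-1 coding sequence, a vacuolar membrane aquaporin, and then by mCherry downstream of attB2, which gives a C-terminal red fluorescent fusion. A CaMV poly(A) signal terminates the transcript. A separate NOS promoter–nptII–NOS terminator cassette within the T-DNA confers kanamycin resistance for selecting transformed plant tissue.

The construct belongs to a set of organelle, membrane and cytoskeleton markers developed for Medicago truncatula, driven by either constitutive or arbuscular mycorrhiza-inducible promoters. Here the MtBCP1 promoter drives expression of the red tonoplast label, allowing live imaging of the vacuolar membrane.
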