Addgene plasmid #61190: pCMB-TPr
Purpose: Fluorescent reporter for tonoplast AtTIP1-1-mCherry expressed under MtBCP1 promoter
Depositing lab: Maria Harrison. Depositing organization: Boyce Thompson Institute for Plant Research, Inc. Publication: A set of fluorescent protein-based markers expressed from constitutive and arbuscular mycorrhiza-inducible promoters to label organelles, membranes and cytoskeletal elements in Medicago truncatula. Ivanov S, Harrison MJ. Plant J. 2014 Oct 20. doi: 10.1111/tpj.12706. PubMed 25329881.
Backbone
  Vector backbone: pK7m34GW
  Vector type: Plant Expression
  Selectable markers: Kanamycin
Growth in bacteria
  Bacterial resistance: Spectinomycin, 50 μg/mL
  Growth temperature: 37°C
  Growth strain: DH5alpha
  Copy number: High Copy
Gene/Insert
  Gene/Insert name: AtTIP1-1
  Insert size (bp): 753
  Promoter: MtBCP1
  Tag / fusion protein: mCherry
  Cloning method: Gateway Cloning
  Sequencing primers: 5′ ATGCCGATCAGAAACATCG; 3′ GTAGTCTGTGGTTGGGAGCTG
Terms and licenses: Academic/Nonprofit Terms; Industry Terms: Not Available to Industry
How to cite: pCMB-TPr was a gift from Maria Harrison (Addgene plasmid # 61190 ; http://n2t.net/addgene:61190 ; RRID:Addgene_61190)
