>Addgene plasmid #61190 | pCMB-TPr | addgene partial sequence | sequence record 104634 | Mombaerts mRFPup 5'-GTGGCCGTTCACGGAGCCCTCCATG-3'
GCATGACTCCTTGATGATGGCCATGTTATCCTCCTCGCCCTTGCTCACCATTTCCACTTTGTACAAGAAA
GCTGGGTCGTAGTCTGTGGTTGGGAGCTGCTCGTGTGTGGTGTTGATGAAGAAAACTTCGTAGATGAGTC
CAGCGATTCCACCGCCGACGAGAGGTCCGGCCCAGTAGACCCAGTGGTTGGTCCATGTCCAGCTCACCAC
CGCTGGTCCGAAAGCCACGGCGGGATTCATGGAGGCTCCAGAGAAAGCTCCTCCAGCTAAGATGTTGGCT
CCAACAATGAAACCGATTGCGATGGGAGCAATTGTTCCAAGACTCCCGTTTTTGGGGTCAATGGCTGTAG
CGTAGACGGTGTAAACAAGCCCGAATGTCATCACGATCTCGAAAACGAAAGCGTTCAACACTCCTACTCC
AGCAGAGAGACCAAAAGCCGGCACAGCCAAGCCACCGGTGGCGAATTTAAGGATGAGGCAAGCGACGACG
GAGCCGAGAAGCTGAGCAATCCAGTAGAGGATACCACGGAGGAGAGTGATGTTACCACCAATGAAAGCAC
CGAAAGTGACGGCAGGGTTAACGTGTCCACCAGAGATGTTGGCACCAACTGAGACAGCGACGAAGAGTCC
AAAGGCATGAGCCACTGCAGCAGCTAC
