>Addgene plasmid #61190 | pCMB-TPr | addgene partial sequence | sequence record 110353 | C-ter-GFP 5'-CTCCTCGCCCTTGCTCAC-3'
TCTGTGGTTGGGAGCTGCTCGTGTGTGGTGTTGATGAAGAAAACTTCGTAGATGAGTCCAGCGATTCCAC
CGCCGACGAGAGGTCCGGCCCAGTAGACCCAGTGGTTGGTCCATGTCCAGCTCACCACCGCTGGTCCGAA
AGCCACGGCGGGATTCATGGAGGCTCCAGAGAAAGCTCCTCCAGCTAAGATGTTGGCTCCAACAATGAAA
CCGATTGCGATGGGAGCAATTGTTCCAAGACTCCCGTTTTTGGGGTCAATGGCTGTAGCGTAGACGGTGT
AAACAAGCCCGAATGTCATCACGATCTCGAAAACGAAAGCGTTCAACACTCCTACTCCAGCAGAGAGACC
AAAAGCCGGCACAGCCAAGCCACCGGTGGCGAATTTAAGGATGAGGCAAGCGACGACGGAGCCGAGAAGC
TGAGCAATCCAGTAGAGGATACCACGGAGGAGAGTGATGTTACCACCAATGAAAGCACCGAAAGTGACGG
CAGGGTTAACGTGTCCACCAGAGATGTTGGCACCAACTGAGACAGCGACGAAGAGTCCAAAGGCATGAGC
CACTGCAGCAGCTACGAGACCAGAAGGAGTGGTGGCTCCGTTTTCAGTGAGCTTGTTGAAAGCCATGCCA
GAGCCTGAACCGGCGACGACAAAGATCAAAGTTGAAATGAACTCAGCCAACGCCGCCTTTAAGGCATCGG
GACGGGTGGCTTCATCTGGACGGCCAATGGCGATGTTTCTGATCGGCATGAAGCCTGCTTTTTTGTACAA
ACTTGCTTGATCAAAATTTGATTTTGGAAAATATTTCTCTCTAAATGTAGAAATTAACTTTA
