>Addgene plasmid #61190 | pCMB-TPr | addgene partial sequence | sequence record 110355 | M13-F20 5'-TGTAAAACGACGGCCAGT-3'
TAAGTTGCTTACTTGTACAGCTCGTCCATGCCGCCGGTGGAGTGGCGGCCCTCGGCGCGTTCGTACTGTT
CCACGATGGTGTAGTCCTCGTTGTGGGAGGTGATGTCCAACTTGATGTTGACGTTGTAGGCGCCGGGCAG
CTGCACGGGCTTCTTGGCCTTGTAGGTGGTCTTGACCTCAGCGTCGTAGTGGCCGCCGTCCTTCAGCTTC
AGCCTCTGCTTGATCTCGCCCTTCAGGGCGCCGTCCTCGGGGTACATCCGCTCGGAGGAGGCCTCCCAGC
CCATGGTCTTCTTCTGCATTACGGGGCCGTCGGAGGGGAAGTTGGTGCCGCGCAGCTTCACCTTGTAGAT
GAACTCGCCGTCCTGCAGGGAGGAGTCCTGGGTCACGGTCACCACGCCGCCGTCCTCGAAGTTCATCACG
CGCTCCCACTTGAAGCCCTCGGGGAAGGACAGCTTCAAGTAGTCGGGGATGTCGGCGGGGTGCTTCACGT
AGGCCTTGGAGCCGTACATGAACTGAGGGGACAGGATGTCCCAGGCGAAGGGCAGGGGGCCACCCTTGGT
CACCTTCAGCTTGGCGGTCTGGGTGCCCTCGTAGGGGCGGCCCTCGCCCTCGCCCTCGATCTCGAACTCG
TGGCCGTTCACGGAGCCCTCCATGTGCACCTTGAAGCGCATGAACTCCTTGATGATGGCCATGTTATCCT
CCTCGCCCTTGCTCACCATTTCCACTTTGTACAAGAAAGCTGGGTCGTAGTCTGTGGTTGGGAGCTGCTC
GTGTGTGGTGTTGATGAAGAAAACTTCGTAGATGAGTCCAGCGATTCCACCGCCGACGAGAGGTCCGGCC
CAGTAGACCCAGTGGTTGGTCCATGTCCAGCTCACCACCGCTGGTCCGAAAGCCA
